Addgene plasmid #17287: pAd-PV-NLS-DsRed
Depositing lab: Anton Bennett. Depositing organization: Yale University. Publication: Nucleoplasmic calcium is required for cell proliferation. Rodrigues MA, Gomes DA, Leite MF, Grant W, Zhang L, Lam W, Cheng YC, Bennett AM, Nathanson MH. J Biol Chem. 2007 Jun 8. 282(23):17061-8. 10.1074/jbc.M700490200 PubMed 17420246.
Backbone
  Vector backbone: Adenoviral Recombinant (pAdEasy)
  Backbone size w/o insert (bp): 33400
  Vector type: Mammalian Expression, Adenoviral
Growth in bacteria
  Bacterial resistance: Kanamycin, 50 μg/mL
  Growth temperature: 37°C
  Growth strain: DH5alpha
  Copy number: Low Copy
Gene/Insert
  Gene/Insert name: PV-DsRed-NLS-CD (alt name: Parvalbumin)
  Species: R. norvegicus (rat)
  Insert size (bp): 1100
  GenBank ID: M12725
  Entrez Gene: Pvalb (a.k.a. PALB1, Pva)
  Tag / fusion protein: Myc (C terminal on insert)
  Cloning method: Restriction Enzyme; 5′ cloning site SalI (not destroyed); 3′ cloning site XbaI (not destroyed)
  Sequencing primers: 5′ GTGGCAAAAGTGACGTTTTTGG
Terms and licenses: Academic/Nonprofit Terms; Industry Terms: Not Available to Industry
Depositor comments: AdEasy is a registered trademark of the Johns Hopkins University.
How to cite: pAd-PV-NLS-DsRed was a gift from Anton Bennett (Addgene plasmid # 17287 ; http://n2t.net/addgene:17287 ; RRID:Addgene_17287)
