[The description below was written by a language model from this plasmid's Addgene catalogue record.]
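Description:
pAd-PV-NLS-DsRed is a recombinant adenoviral plasmid built on the pAdEasy system, classed as a mammalian expression and adenoviral vector. The backbone is listed at about 33.4 kb, which is consistent with a plasmid carrying most of an adenoviral genome. It is maintained in bacteria as a low-copy plasmid under kanamycin selection. In the AdEasy approach, a transgene cassette is first cloned into a small shuttle vector and then moved into the adenoviral backbone by homologous recombination in bacteria. The resulting plasmid is used to generate replication-defective adenovirus in a complementing packaging cell line. The record does not give a feature table, and it does not state the promoter driving the insert, the origin of replication or the shuttle vector used.

The payload is an insert of roughly 1.1 kb cloned between SalI and XbaI sites, both of which are retained. It encodes rat parvalbumin (Pvalb) fused to the red fluorescent protein DsRed and a nuclear localization signal, with a Myc epitope tag at the C terminus of the insert. The insert name also carries a "CD" suffix that the record does not explain. Parvalbumin is a high-affinity calcium-binding protein, so directing it to the nucleus with an NLS creates a compartment-restricted calcium buffer. DsRed fluorescence shows which cells are transduced and confirms nuclear targeting, and the Myc tag allows antibody detection.

The associated publication concerns the requirement for nucleoplasmic calcium in cell proliferation. This fits use of the construct for efficient adenoviral delivery of a nuclear calcium buffer into mammalian cells, so that nuclear calcium signals can be selectively dampened and the effects on growth examined.
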