>Addgene plasmid #17287 | pAd-PV-NLS-DsRed | addgene partial sequence | sequence record 23247 | CMV-F 5'-CGCAAATGGGCGGTAGGCGTG-3'
AAAAGTTCTTCCTGATGGTGGGCCTGAAGAAAAACAGTGCGGATGATGTGNNGAAGGTGTTCCCCATTCT
GGNCAAAGACAAAAGTGGCTTCCTTGAGGANGATGAGCTGGGGTCCATTCTGAAGGGCTTCTCCTCAGAT
GCCAGACACTTGTCTGCTAAGGAAACAAANACNCTGATGGCTGCTGGAGACAAGGACGGGGACNGCAAGA
TTGGGGTTGAAGAATTCTCCCCTCTGGTGGCCGAAAGCGCGGCCGCAATGGCCTCCTCCGAGAACGTCAT
CAC
